Addgene plasmid #39006: ZADH2
Purpose: Bacterial expression for structure determination; may not be full ORF
Depositing lab: Nicola Burgess-Brown. Depositing organization: University of Oxford.
Backbone
  Vector backbone: pNIC28-Bsa4
  Backbone manufacturer: SGC
  Vector type: Bacterial Expression
Growth in bacteria
  Bacterial resistance: Kanamycin, 50 μg/mL
  Growth temperature: 37°C
  Growth strain: Mach1
  Copy number: Low Copy
Gene/Insert
  Gene/Insert name: ZADH2 (alt names: hypothetical protein MGC45594; PDB:2WEK)
  Species: H. sapiens (human)
  Insert size (bp): 1138
  Entrez Gene: ZADH2
  Tag / fusion protein: His Tev (N terminal on insert)
  Cloning method: Ligation Independent Cloning
  Sequencing primers: 5′ T7; 3′ T7-term
Terms and licenses: Academic/Nonprofit Terms; Industry Terms: Not Available to Industry
How to cite: ZADH2 was a gift from Nicola Burgess-Brown (Addgene plasmid # 39006 ; http://n2t.net/addgene:39006 ; RRID:Addgene_39006)
