[The description below was written by a language model from this plasmid's Addgene catalogue record.]
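Description:
ZADH2 is a bacterial expression plasmid built on the pNIC28-Bsa4 backbone from the Structural Genomics Consortium, carrying a human ZADH2 (zinc-binding alcohol dehydrogenase domain-containing protein 2, also recorded as hypothetical protein MGC45594) coding fragment of about 1.1 kb. The plasmid is maintained in E. coli under kanamycin selection and is listed as low copy. The record does not include a feature table, so the origin of replication and the promoter are not explicitly stated. The use of T7 and T7-terminator sequencing primers flanking the insert suggests a T7-type expression cassette, which would call for a host strain supplying T7 RNA polymerase for protein production, whereas the listed Mach1 strain serves for routine propagation.

The insert was introduced by ligation-independent cloning and is fused at its N terminus to a His tag followed by a TEV protease recognition site. This arrangement allows the recombinant protein to be captured by immobilised metal affinity chromatography, after which the tag can be cleaved off with TEV protease to leave near-native protein. The stated purpose is bacterial expression for structure determination, and the record cautions that the insert may not be the full open reading frame. Constructs of this kind are often truncated to domain boundaries that favour soluble expression and crystallisation. An associated Protein Data Bank entry is noted among the alternative names, indicating that this construct or a closely related one was linked to a solved structure of the human protein.
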