>Addgene plasmid #39006 | ZADH2 | depositor partial sequence | sequence record 49064 | ZADH2 sequence 1138 bps
ATGCACCATCATCATCATCATTCTTCTGGTGTAGATCTGGGTACCGAGAACCTGTACTTCCAATCCATGC
AGGGCTCCGCCATTCCCCAAGCCATGCAGAAGCTGGTGGTGACCCGGCTGAGCCCCAACTTCCGCGAGGC
CGTCACCCTGAGCCGGGACTGCCCGGTGCCGCTCCCCGGGGACGGAGACCTCCTCGTCCGGAACCGATTT
GTTGGTGTTAACGCATCTGACATCAACTATTCAGCAGGCCGCTATGACCCCTCAGTTAAGCCTCCCTTTG
ACATAGGTTTCGAAGGCATTGGGGAGGTGGTGGCCCTAGGCCTCTCTGCTAGTGCCAGATACACAGTTGG
CCAAGCTGTGGCTTACATGGCACCTGGTTCTTTTGCTGAGTACACAGTTGTGCCTGCCAGCATTGCAACT
CCAGTGCCCTCAGTGAAACCCGAGTATCTTACCCTGCTGGTAAGTGGCACCACCGCATACATCAGCCTGA
AAGAGCTCGGAGGACTGTCGGAAGGGAAAAAAGTTTTGGTGACAGCAGCAGCTGGGGGAACGGGCCAGTT
TGCCATGCAGCTTTCAAAGAAGGCAAAGTGCCATGTAATTGGAACCTGCTCTTCTGATGAAAAGTCTGCT
TTTCTGAAATCTCTTGGCTGTGATCGTCCTATCAACTATAAAACTGAACCCGTAGGTACCGTCCTTAAGC
AGGAGTACCCTGAAGGTGTCGATGTGGTCTATGAATCTGTTGGGGGAGCCATGTTTGACTTGGCTGTAGA
CGCCCTGGCTACGAAAGGGCGCTTGATAGTAATAGGGTTTATCTCTGGCTACCAAACTCCTACTGGCCTT
TCGCCTGTGAAAGCAGGAACATTGCCAGCCAAACTGCTCAAGAAATCTGCCAGCGTACAGGGCTTCTTCC
TGAACCATTACCTTTCTAAGTATCAAGCAGCCATGAGCCACTTGCTCGAGATGTGTGTGAGCGGAGACCT
GGTTTGTGAGGTGGACCTTGGAGATCTGTCTCCAGAGGGCAGGTTTACTGGCCTGGAGTCCATATTCCGT
GCTGTCAATTATATGTACATGGGAAAAAACACTGGAAAAATTGTAGTTGAATTACCTCACTGACAGTAAA
GGTGGATACGGATCCGAA
