>Addgene plasmid #39006 | ZADH2 | addgene partial sequence | sequence record 53322 | T7_term
CTCAGTGGTGGTGGTGGTGGTGCTCGAGTGCGGCCGCTTTGCTTGTCGACGGAGCTCGAATTCGGATCCG
TATCCACCTTTACTGTCAGTGAGGTAATTCAACTACAATTTTTCCAGTGTTTTTTCCCATGTACATATAA
TTGACAGCACGGAATATGGACTCCAGGCCAGTAAACCTGCCCTCTGGAGACAGATCTCCAAGGTCCACCT
CACAAACCAGGTCTCCGCTCACACACATCTCGAGCAAGTGGCTCATGGCTGCTTGATACTTAGAAAGGTA
ATGGTTCAGGAAGAAGCCCTGTACGCTGGCAGATTTCTTGAGCAGTTTGGCTGGCAATGTTCCTGCTTTC
ACAGGCGAAAGGCCAGTAGGAGTTTGGTAGCCAGAGATAAACCCTATTACTATCAAGCGCCCTTTCGTAG
CCAGGGCGTCTACAGCCAAGTCAAACATGGCTCCCCCAACAGATTCATAGACCACATCGACACCTTCAGG
GTACTCCTGCTTAAGGACGGTACCTACGGGTTCAGTTTTATAGTTGATAGGACGATCACAGCCAAGAGAT
TTCAGAAAAGCAGACTTTTCATCAGAAGAGCAGGTTCCAATTACATGGCACTTTGCCTTCTTTGAAAGCT
GCATGGCAAACTGGCCCGTTCCCCCAGCTGCTGCTGTCACCAAAACTTTTTTCCCTTCCGACAGTCCTCC
GAGCTCTTTCAGGCTGATGTATGCGGTGGTGCCACTTACCAGCAGGGTAAGATACTCGGGTTTCACTGAG
GGCACTGGAGTTGCAATGCTGGCAGGCACAACTGTGTACTCAGCAAAAGAACCAGGTGCCATGTAAGCCA
CAGCTTGGCCAACTGTGTATCTGGCACTAGCAGAGAGGCCTAGGGCCACCACCTCCCCAATGCCTTCGAA
ACCTATGTCAAAGGGAGGCTTAACTGA
