>Addgene plasmid #39006 | ZADH2 | addgene partial sequence | sequence record 53982 | pBRrevBam_primer
ATGCCGGCCACGATGCGTCCGGCGTAGAGGATCGAGATCTCGATCCCGCGAAATTAATACGACTCACTAT
AGGGGAATTGTGAGCGGATAACAATTCCCCTCTAGAAATAATTTTGTTTAACTTTAAGAAGGAGATATAC
ATATGCACCATCATCATCATCATTCTTCTGGTGTAGATCTGGGTACCGAGAACCTGTACTTCCAATCCAT
GCAGGGCTCCGCCATTCCCCAAGCCATGCAGAAGCTGGTGGTGACCCGGCTGAGCCCCAACTTCCGCGAG
GCCGTCACCCTGAGCCGGGACTGCCCGGTGCCGCTCCCCGGGGACGGAGACCTCCTCGTCCGGAACCGAT
TTGTTGGTGTTAACGCATCTGACATCAACTATTCAGCAGGCCGCTATGACCCCTCAGTTAAGCCTCCCTT
TGACATAGGTTTCGAAGGCATTGGGGAGGTGGTGGCCCTAGGCCTCTCTGCTAGTGCCAGATACACAGTT
GGCCAAGCTGTGGCTTACATGGCACCTGGTTCTTTTGCTGAGTACACAGTTGTGCCTGCCAGCATTGCAA
CTCCAGTGCCCTCAGTGAAACCCGAGTATCTTACCCTGCTGGTAAGTGGCACCACCGCATACATCAGCCT
GAAAGAGCTCGGAGGACTGTCGGAAGGGAAAAAAGTTTTGGTGACAGCAGCAGCTGGGGGAACGGGCCAG
TTTGCCATGCAGCTTTCAAAGAAGGCAAAGTGCCATGTAATTGGAACCTGCTCTTCTGATGAAAAGTCTG
CTTTTCTGAAATCTCTTGGCTGTGATCGTCCTATCAACTATAAAACTGAACCCGTAGGTACCGTCCTTAA
GCAGGAGTACCCTGAAGGTGTCGATGTGGTCTATGAATCTGTTGGGGGAGCCATGTTTGACTTGGCTGTA
GACGCCCTGGCTACGAAAGGGCGCTTGATAGTA
